Addgene plasmid #49135: pEMS2050
Purpose: AAV plasmid with CAGGS promoter driving expression of EmGFP.
Depositing lab: Elizabeth Simpson. Depositing organization: University of British Columbia. Publication: New MiniPromoter Ple345 (NEFL) Drives Strong and Specific Expression in Retinal Ganglion Cells of Mouse and Primate Retina. Simpson E, Korecki AJ, Fornes O, McGill TJ, Cueva-Vargas JL, Agostinone J, Farkas RA, Hickmott JW, Lam SL, Mathelier A, Renner LM, Stoddard J, Zhou M, Di Polo A, Neuringer M, Wasserman WW. Hum Gene Ther. 2018 Jul 31. doi: 10.1089/hum.2018.118. PubMed 30062914.
Backbone
  Vector backbone: AAV2
  Vector type: Mammalian Expression, AAV
Growth in bacteria
  Bacterial resistance: Ampicillin, 100 μg/mL
  Growth temperature: 30°C
  Growth strain: Stbl2
  Copy number: Low Copy
Gene/Insert
  Gene/Insert name: ssAAV-CAGGS-emGFP (alt name: emGFP)
  Species: Synthetic
  Promoter: CAGGS
  Cloning method: Restriction Enzyme; 5′ cloning site Unknown (unknown if destroyed); 3′ cloning site Unknown (unknown if destroyed)
Terms and licenses: Academic/Nonprofit Terms; Industry Terms: Not Available to Industry
Depositor comments: Please see the annotated GenBank file and the additional image file for the specific location of the minipromoter in this plasmid.
How to cite: pEMS2050 was a gift from Elizabeth Simpson (Addgene plasmid # 49135 ; http://n2t.net/addgene:49135 ; RRID:Addgene_49135)
