[The description below was written by a language model from this plasmid's Addgene catalogue record and pLannotate feature annotations shown in this document.]
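Description:
pEMS2050 is a 6,100 bp single-stranded AAV transfer plasmid built on an AAV2 backbone, designed for mammalian expression of Emerald GFP (EmGFP) from the strong, ubiquitous CAGGS promoter. The expression cassette sits between two AAV2 inverted terminal repeats (both annotated as fragments, one spanning the sequence origin). ITRs are the cis elements needed for replication and packaging of the intervening DNA into recombinant AAV particles when rep, cap and helper functions are supplied in trans. In the feature table, CAGGS appears as its usual components: the human CMV immediate early enhancer, the chicken β-actin promoter and a chicken β-actin/rabbit β-globin chimeric intron. A second, shorter chimeric intron (human β-globin/immunoglobulin heavy chain) follows, just upstream of the mammalian codon-optimized EmGFP coding sequence. An SV40 polyadenylation signal lies downstream with a small adjoining SV40 large T antigen fragment. Both are annotated on the reverse strand, consistent with use of the bidirectional SV40 poly(A) region.

The bacterial portion of the plasmid carries the AmpR (β-lactamase) gene with its own promoter for ampicillin selection, a ColE1/pUC-type origin of replication and an f1 phage origin. It also contains remnants of a lac cloning region (lacZα and lacI fragments, CAP site, lac promoter and operator). The catalogue lists the plasmid as low copy although the origin is annotated as a high-copy type. The record specifies a recombination-deficient host strain, which is common for keeping ITRs stable.

The construct belongs to a series developed for testing human MiniPromoters in AAV, including in mouse and primate retina. With CAGGS occupying the promoter position, it plausibly serves as a strong ubiquitous-expression comparator, though the record does not state this explicitly. The cloning sites used are also not recorded.
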