Features (pLannotate 1.2.2; 18 found; start..end, strand, type, name):
    216..595     +  enhancer       CMV enhancer: human cytomegalovirus immediate early enhancer
    598..873     +  promoter       chicken β-actin promoter: No description available
    874..1882    +  intron         chimeric intron: chimera between introns from chicken β-actin and rabbit β-globin
   1970..2102    +  intron         chimeric intron: chimera between introns from human β-globin and immunoglobulin heavy chain genes
   2129..2848    +  CDS            EmGFP: Emerald GFP mammalian codon-optimized
   2871..2992    -  polyA_signal   SV40 poly(A) signal: SV40 polyadenylation signal
   3015..3083    -  CDS            large T antigen (fragment): large T antigen from SV40 (simian virus 40)
   3161..3291    +  repeat_region  AAV2 ITR (fragment): inverted terminal repeat of adeno-associated virus serotype 2 inverted
   3305..3462    +  CDS            lacZα (fragment): LacZα fragment of β-galactosidase; lacZ fragment
   3467..3895    +  rep_origin     f1 ori (sequence partly withheld): f1 bacteriophage origin of replication; arrow indicates direction of (+) strand synthesis
   3948..4052    +  promoter       AmpR promoter: bla
   4053..4913    +  CDS            AmpR: β-lactamase; bla; confers resistance to ampicillin, carbenicillin, and related antibiotics
   5084..5672    +  rep_origin     ori: high-copy-number ColE1/pMB1/pBR322/pUC origin of replication
   5855..5947    +  CDS            lacI (fragment): lac repressor; lacI; The lac repressor binds to the lac operator to inhibit transcription in E. coli. This inhibition can be relieved by adding lactose or isopropyl-β-D-thiogalactopyranoside (IPTG).
   5960..5981    +  protein_bind   CAP binding site: CAP binding activates transcription in the presence of cAMP. E. coli catabolite activator protein
   5996..6026    +  promoter       lac promoter: promoter for the E. coli lac operon
   6034..6050    +  protein_bind   lac operator: The lac repressor binds to the lac operator to inhibit transcription in E. coli. This inhibition can be relieved by adding lactose or isopropyl-β-D-thiogalactopyranoside (IPTG). lac repressor encoded by lacI
   6100..130     -  repeat_region  AAV2 ITR (fragment) (across the origin): inverted terminal repeat of adeno-associated virus serotype 2 inverted
>Addgene plasmid #49135 | pEMS2050 | depositor full sequence | sequence record 73236 | pEMS2050 sequence 6100 bps
CTGCGCGCTCGCTCGCTCACTGAGGCCGCCCGGGCAAAGCCCGGGCGTCGGGCGACCTTTGGTCGCCCGG
CCTCAGTGAGCGAGCGAGCGCGCAGAGAGGGAGTGGCCAACTCCATCACTAGGGGTTCCTTGTAGTTAAT
GATTAACCCGCCATGCTACTTATCTACGTAGCCATGCTCTAGGAAGATCGGAATTCCCTAGGCCGGCCAC
GCGTTGACATTGATTATTGACTAGTTATTAATAGTAATCAATTACGGGGTCATTAGTTCATAGCCCATAT
ATGGAGTTCCGCGTTACATAACTTACGGTAAATGGCCCGCCTGGCTGACCGCCCAACGACCCCCGCCCAT
TGACGTCAATAATGACGTATGTTCCCATAGTAACGCCAATAGGGACTTTCCATTGACGTCAATGGGTGGA
CTATTTACGGTAAACTGCCCACTTGGCAGTACATCAAGTGTATCATATGCCAAGTACGCCCCCTATTGAC
GTCAATGACGGTAAATGGCCCGCCTGGCATTATGCCCAGTACATGACCTTATGGGACTTTCCTACTTGGC
AGTACATCTACGTATTAGTCATCGCTATTACCATGGGTCGAGGTGAGCCCCACGTTCTGCTTCACTCTCC
CCATCTCCCCCCCCTCCCCACCCCCAATTTTGTATTTATTTATTTTTTAATTATTTTGTGCAGCGATGGG
GGCGGGGGGGGGGGGGGCGCGCGCCAGGCGGGGCGGGGCGGGGCGAGGGGCGGGGCGGGGCGAGGCGGAG
AGGTGCGGCGGCAGCCAATCAGAGCGGCGCGCTCCGAAAGTTTCCTTTTATGGCGAGGCGGCGGCGGCGG
CGGCCCTATAAAAAGCGAAGCGCGCGGCGGGCGGGAGTCGCTGCGTTGCCTTCGCCCCGTGCCCCGCTCC
GCGCCGCCTCGCGCCGCCCGCCCCGGCTCTGACTGACCGCGTTACTCCCACAGGTGAGCGGGCGGGACGG
CCCTTCTCCTCCGGGCTGTAATTAGCGCTTGGTTTAATGACGGCTCGTTTCTTTTCTGTGGCTGCGTGAA
AGCCTTAAAGGGCTCCGGGAGGGCCCTTTGTGCGGGGGGGAGCGGCTCGGGGGGTGCGTGCGTGTGTGTG
TGCGTGGGGAGCGCCGCGTGCGGCCCGCGCTGCCCGGCGGCTGTGAGCGCTGCGGGCGCGGCGCGGGGCT
TTGTGCGCTCCGCGTGTGCGCGAGGGGAGCGCGGCCGGGGGCGGTGCCCCGCGGTGCGGGGGGGCTGCGA
GGGGAACAAAGGCTGCGTGCGGGGTGTGTGCGTGGGGGGGTGAGCAGGGGGTGTGGGCGCGGCGGTCGGG
CTGTAACCCCCCCCTGCACCCCCCTCCCCGAGTTGCTGAGCACGGCCCGGCTTCGGGTGCGGGGCTCCGT
GCGGGGCGTGGCGCGGGGCTCGCCGTGCCGGGCGGGGGGTGGCGGCAGGTGGGGGTGCCGGGCGGGGCGG
GGCCGCCTCGGGCCGGGGAGGGCTCGGGGGAGGGGCGCGGCGGCCCCGGAGCGCCGGCGGCTGTCGAGGC
GCGGCGAGCCGCAGCCATTGCCTTTTATGGTAATCGTGCGAGAGGGCGCAGGGACTTCCTTTGTCCCAAA
TCTGGCGGAGCCGAAATCTGGGAGGCGCCGCCGCACCCCCTCTAGCGGGCGCGGGCGAAGCGGTGCGGCG
CCGGCAGGAAGGAAATGGGCGGGGAGGGCCTTCGTGCGTCGCCGCGCCGCCGTCCCCTTCTCCATCTCCA
GCCTCGGGGCTGCCGCAGGGGGACGGCTGCCTTCGGGGGGGACGGGGCAGGGCGGGGTTCGGCTTCTGGC
GTGTGACCGGCGGCTCTAGAGCCTCTGCTAACCATGTTCATGCCTTCTTCTTTTTCCTACAGCTCCTGGG
CAACGTGCTGGTTGTTGTGCTGTCTCATCATTTTGGCAAAGAATTGGCGCGCCGAAGTTGGTCGTGAGGC
ACTGGGCAGGTAAGTATCAAGGTTACAAGACAGGTTTAAGGAGACCAATAGAAACTGGGCTTGTCGAGAC
AGAGAAGACTCTTGCGTTTCTGATAGGCACCTATTGGTCTTACTGACATCCACTTTGCCTTTCTCTCCAC
AGGTGTCCACTCCCAGGCGGCCGCCACCATGGTGAGCAAGGGCGAGGAGCTGTTCACCGGGGTGGTGCCC
ATCCTGGTCGAGCTGGACGGCGACGTAAACGGCCACAAGTTCAGCGTGTCCGGCGAGGGCGAGGGCGATG
CCACCTACGGCAAGCTGACCCTGAAGTTCATCTGCACCACCGGCAAGCTGCCCGTGCCCTGGCCCACCCT
CGTGACCACCTTCACCTACGGCGTGCAGTGCTTCGCCCGCTACCCCGACCACATGAAGCAGCACGACTTC
TTCAAGTCCGCCATGCCCGAAGGCTACGTCCAGGAGCGCACCATCTTCTTCAAGGACGACGGCAACTACA
AGACCCGCGCCGAGGTGAAGTTCGAGGGCGACACCCTGGTGAACCGCATCGAGCTGAAGGGCATCGACTT
CAAGGAGGACGGCAACATCCTGGGGCACAAGCTGGAGTACAACTACAACAGCCACAAGGTCTATATCACC
GCCGACAAGCAGAAGAACGGCATCAAGGTGAACTTCAAGACCCGCCACAACATCGAGGACGGCAGCGTGC
AGCTCGCCGACCACTACCAGCAGAACACCCCCATCGGCGACGGCCCCGTGCTGCTGCCCGACAACCACTA
CCTGAGCACCCAGTCCGCCCTGAGCAAAGACCCCAACGAGAAGCGCGATCACATGGTCCTGCTGGAGTTC
GTGACCGCCGCCGGGATCACTCTCGGCATGGACGAGCTGTACAAGTAAGCGGCCGCGATCGCAGACATGA
TAAGATACATTGATGAGTTTGGACAAACCACAACTAGAATGCAGTGAAAAAAATGCTTTATTTGTGAAAT
TTGTGATGCTATTGCTTTATTTGTAACCATTATAAGCTGCAATAAACAAGTTAACAACAACAATTGCATT
CATTTTATGTTTCAGGTTCAGGGGGAGATGTGGGAGGTTTTTTAAAGCAAGTAAAACCTCTACAAATGTG
GTAGTCGAAATTCCCGATAAGGATCTTCCTAGAGCATGGCTACGTAGATAAGTAGCATGGCGGGTTAATC
ATTAACTACAAGGAACCCCTAGTGATGGAGTTGGCCACTCCCTCTCTGCGCGCTCGCTCGCTCACTGAGG
CCGGGCGACCAAAGGTCGCCCGACGCCCGGGCTTTGCCCGGGCGGCCTCAGTGAGCGAGCGAGCGCGCAG
CCTTAATTAACCTAATTCACTGGCCGTCGTTTTACAACGTCGTGACTGGGAAAACCCTGGCGTTACCCAA
CTTAATCGCCTTGCAGCACATCCCCCTTTCGCCAGCTGGCGTAATAGCGAAGAGGCCCGCACCGATCGCC
CTTCCCAACAGTTGCGCAGCCTGAATGGCGAATGGG
[124 nt withheld, positions 3467-3590]
C
[91 nt withheld, positions 3592-3682]
A
[49 nt withheld, positions 3684-3732]
CCTTTGACGTTGGAGTCCACGTTCTTT
[37 nt withheld, positions 3760-3796]
ACCCTATCTCGGTCTATTCTTTTGATTTATAAGGGATTTTGCCGATTTCGGCCTATTGGTTAAAAAATGA
GCTGATTTAACAAAAATTTAACGCGAATTTTAACAAAATATTAACGCTTACAATTTAGGTGGCACTTTTC
GGGGAAATGTGCGCGGAACCCCTATTTGTTTATTTTTCTAAATACATTCAAATATGTATCCGCTCATGAG
ACAATAACCCTGATAAATGCTTCAATAATATTGAAAAAGGAAGAGTATGAGTATTCAACATTTCCGTGTC
GCCCTTATTCCCTTTTTTGCGGCATTTTGCCTTCCTGTTTTTGCTCACCCAGAAACGCTGGTGAAAGTAA
AAGATGCTGAAGATCAGTTGGGTGCACGAGTGGGTTACATCGAACTGGATCTCAACAGCGGTAAGATCCT
TGAGAGTTTTCGCCCCGAAGAACGTTTTCCAATGATGAGCACTTTTAAAGTTCTGCTATGTGGCGCGGTA
TTATCCCGTATTGACGCCGGGCAAGAGCAACTCGGTCGCCGCATACACTATTCTCAGAATGACTTGGTTG
AGTACTCACCAGTCACAGAAAAGCATCTTACGGATGGCATGACAGTAAGAGAATTATGCAGTGCTGCCAT
AACCATGAGTGATAACACTGCGGCCAACTTACTTCTGACAACGATCGGAGGACCGAAGGAGCTAACCGCT
TTTTTGCACAACATGGGGGATCATGTAACTCGCCTTGATCGTTGGGAACCGGAGCTGAATGAAGCCATAC
CAAACGACGAGCGTGACACCACGATGCCTGTAGCAATGGCAACAACGTTGCGCAAACTATTAACTGGCGA
ACTACTTACTCTAGCTTCCCGGCAACAATTAATAGACTGGATGGAGGCGGATAAAGTTGCAGGACCACTT
CTGCGCTCGGCCCTTCCGGCTGGCTGGTTTATTGCTGATAAATCTGGAGCCGGTGAGCGTGGGTCTCGCG
GTATCATTGCAGCACTGGGGCCAGATGGTAAGCCCTCCCGTATCGTAGTTATCTACACGACGGGGAGTCA
GGCAACTATGGATGAACGAAATAGACAGATCGCTGAGATAGGTGCCTCACTGATTAAGCATTGGTAACTG
TCAGACCAAGTTTACTCATATATACTTTAGATTGATTTAAAACTTCATTTTTAATTTAAAAGGATCTAGG
TGAAGATCCTTTTTGATAATCTCATGACCAAAATCCCTTAACGTGAGTTTTCGTTCCACTGAGCGTCAGA
CCCCGTAGAAAAGATCAAAGGATCTTCTTGAGATCCTTTTTTTCTGCGCGTAATCTGCTGCTTGCAAACA
AAAAAACCACCGCTACCAGCGGTGGTTTGTTTGCCGGATCAAGAGCTACCAACTCTTTTTCCGAAGGTAA
CTGGCTTCAGCAGAGCGCAGATACCAAATACTGTTCTTCTAGTGTAGCCGTAGTTAGGCCACCACTTCAA
GAACTCTGTAGCACCGCCTACATACCTCGCTCTGCTAATCCTGTTACCAGTGGCTGCTGCCAGTGGCGAT
AAGTCGTGTCTTACCGGGTTGGACTCAAGACGATAGTTACCGGATAAGGCGCAGCGGTCGGGCTGAACGG
GGGGTTCGTGCACACAGCCCAGCTTGGAGCGAACGACCTACACCGAACTGAGATACCTACAGCGTGAGCT
ATGAGAAAGCGCCACGCTTCCCGAAGGGAGAAAGGCGGACAGGTATCCGGTAAGCGGCAGGGTCGGAACA
GGAGAGCGCACGAGGGAGCTTCCAGGGGGAAACGCCTGGTATCTTTATAGTCCTGTCGGGTTTCGCCACC
TCTGACTTGAGCGTCGATTTTTGTGATGCTCGTCAGGGGGGCGGAGCCTATGGAAAAACGCCAGCAACGC
GGCCTTTTTACGGTTCCTGGCCTTTTGCTGGCCTTTTGCTCACATGTTCTTTCCTGCGTTATCCCCTGAT
TCTGTGGATAACCGTATTACCGCCTTTGAGTGAGCTGATACCGCTCGCCGCAGCCGAACGACCGAGCGCA
GCGAGTCAGTGAGCGAGGAAGCGGAAGAGCGCCCAATACGCAAACCGCCTCTCCCCGCGCGTTGGCCGAT
TCATTAATGCAGCTGGCACGACAGGTTTCCCGACTGGAAAGCGGGCAGTGAGCGCAACGCAATTAATGTG
AGTTAGCTCACTCATTAGGCACCCCAGGCTTTACACTTTATGCTTCCGGCTCGTATGTTGTGTGGAATTG
TGAGCGGATAACAATTTCACACAGGAAACAGCTATGACCATGATTACGCCAGATTTAATTAAGG
