>Addgene plasmid #49135 | pEMS2050 | addgene partial sequence | sequence record 115720 | EBV-rev 5'-GTGGTTTGTCCAAACTCATC-3'
GCGGCCGCTTACTTGTACAGCTCGTCCATGCCGAGAGTGATCCCGGCGGCGGTCACGAACTCCAGCAGGA
CCATGTGATCGCGCTTCTCGTTGGGGTCTTTGCTCAGGGCGGACTGGGTGCTCAGGTAGTGGTTGTCGGG
CAGCAGCACGGGGCCGTCGCCGATGGGGGTGTTCTGCTGGTAGTGGTCGGCGAGCTGCACGCTGCCGTCC
TCGATGTTGTGGCGGGTCTTGAAGTTCACCTTGATGCCGTTCTTCTGCTTGTCGGCGGTGATATAGACCT
TGTGGCTGTTGTAGTTGTACTCCAGCTTGTGCCCCAGGATGTTGCCGTCCTCCTTGAAGTCGATGCCCTT
CAGCTCGATGCGGTTCACCAGGGTGTCGCCCTCGAACTTCACCTCGGCGCGGGTCTTGTAGTTGCCGTCG
TCCTTGAAGAAGATGGTGCGCTCCTGGACGTAGCCTTCGGGCATGGCGGACTTGAAGAAGTCGTGCTGCT
TCATGTGGTCGGGGTAGCGGGCGAAGCACTGCACGCCGTAGGTGAAGGTGGTCACGAGGGTGGGCCAGGG
CACGGGCAGCTTGCCGGTGGTGCAGATGAACTTCAGGGTCAGCTTGCCGTAGGTGGCATCGCCCTCGCCC
TCGCCGGACACGCTGAACTTGTGGCCGTTTACGTCGCCGTCCAGCTCGACCAGGATGGGCACCACCCCGG
TGAACAGCTCCTCGCCCTTGCTCACCATGGTGGCGGCCGCCTGGGAGTGGACACCTGTGGAGAGAAAGGC
AAAGTGGATGTCAGTAAGACCAATAGGTGCCTATCAGAAACGCAAGAGTCTTCTCTGTCTCGACAAGCCC
AGTTTCTATTGGTCTCCTTAAACCTGTCTTGTAACCTTGATACTTACCTGCCCA
