>Addgene plasmid #49135 | pEMS2050 | addgene partial sequence | sequence record 118832 | pCAGGS-3 5'-TCCTTAAACCTGTCTTGTAA-3'
ACTTCGGCGCGCCAATTCTTTGCCAAAATGATGAGACAGCACAACAACCAGCACGTTGCCCAGGAGCTGT
AGGAAAAAGAAGAAGGCATGAACATGGTTAGCAGAGGCTCTAGAGCCGCCGGTCACACGCCAGAAGCCGA
ACCCCGCCCTGCCCCGTCCCCCCCGAAGGCAGCCGTCCCCCTGCGGCAGCCCCGAGGCTGGAGATGGAGA
AGGGGACGGCGGCGCGGCGACGCACGAAGGCCCTCCCCGCCCATTTCCTTCCTGCCGGCGCCGCACCGCT
TCGCCCGCGCCCGCTAGAGGGGGTGCGGCGGCGCCTCCCAGATTTCGGCTCCGCCAGATTTGGGACAAAG
GAAGTCCCTGCGCCCTCTCGCACGATTACCATAAAAGGCAATGGCTGCGGCTCGCCGCGCCTCGACAGCC
GCCGGCGCTCCGGGGCCGCCGCGCCCCTCCCCCGAGCCCTCCCCGGCCCGAGGCGGCCCCGCCCCGCCCG
GCACCCCCACCTGCCGCCACCCCCCGCCCGGCACGGCGAGCCCCGCGCCACGCCCCGCACGGAGCCCCGC
ACCCGAAGCCGGGCCGTGCTCAGCAACTCGGGGAGGGGGGTGCAGGGGGGGGTTACAGCCCGACCGCCGC
GCCCACACCCCCTGCTCACCCCCCCACGCACACACCCCGCACGCAGCCTT
